Addgene plasmid #66297: GNRHR-Tango
Purpose: Expression of G protein-coupled receptors for PRESTO-Tango: parallel receptorome expression and screening via transcriptional output, with transcriptional activation following arrestin translocation
Depositing lab: Bryan Roth. Depositing organization: University of North Carolina at Chapel Hill. Publication: PRESTO-Tango as an open-source resource for interrogation of the druggable human GPCRome. Kroeze WK, Sassano MF, Huang XP, Lansu K, McCorvy JD, Giguere PM, Sciaky N, Roth BL. Nat Struct Mol Biol. 2015 May;22(5):362-9. doi: 10.1038/nsmb.3014. Epub 2015 Apr 20. PubMed 25895059.
Backbone
  Vector backbone: empty Tango
  Backbone size w/o insert (bp): 6632
  Vector type: Mammalian Expression
  Selectable markers: Neomycin (select with G418)
Growth in bacteria
  Bacterial resistance: Ampicillin, 100 μg/mL
  Growth temperature: 37°C
  Growth strain: DH5alpha
  Copy number: High Copy
Gene/Insert
  Gene/Insert name: GNRHR
  Species: H. sapiens (human)
  Insert size (bp): 984
  Entrez Gene: GNRHR (a.k.a. GNRHR1, GRHR, HH7, LHRHR, LRHR)
  Promoter: CMV
  Tag / fusion protein: FLAG (N terminal on backbone)
  Cloning method: Restriction Enzyme; 5′ cloning site NotI (not destroyed); 3′ cloning site XhoI (unknown if destroyed)
  Sequencing primers: 5′ CMV-F; 3′ Tet-R
Terms and licenses: Academic/Nonprofit Terms; Industry Terms: Not Available to Industry
Depositor comments: Please note: Most of the PRESTO-Tango vectors do not contain the XhoI cut site downstream of the tTA sequence and instead carry an XbaI site. If you need to perform an XhoI digest we recommend sequencing with a forward primer at the C-terminus of tTA to determine which of the two sites is present. Suggested primer: 5-gagctccacttagacggcgagg-3. Original backbone was pcDNA3.1(+). These plasmids were generated as part of the Illuminating the Druggable Genome (IDG) program sponsored by the NIH Common Fund. The goal of this program is to identify, gather, and distribute information and resources for proteins that currently are not well-studied yet belong to commonly drug-targeted protein families: protein kinases, non-olfactory G-protein coupled receptors (GPCRs), and ion channels. The IDG program is designed to develop fundamental research tools for understudied proteins, elucidate their function, and disseminate the IDG-related resources and data to the greater scientific community.
How to cite: GNRHR-Tango was a gift from Bryan Roth (Addgene plasmid # 66297 ; http://n2t.net/addgene:66297 ; RRID:Addgene_66297)
