[The description below was written by a language model from this plasmid's Addgene catalogue record.]
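Description:
GNRHR-Tango is a mammalian expression plasmid from the PRESTO-Tango collection, a set of G protein-coupled receptor constructs built for parallel screening of receptor activation through a transcriptional readout. It is based on an "empty Tango" backbone that was itself derived from pcDNA3.1(+). The plasmid is maintained at high copy in E. coli under ampicillin selection. It also carries a neomycin resistance marker, so transfected mammalian cells can be selected with G418.

The insert is the human gonadotropin-releasing hormone receptor (GNRHR, about 1 kb), cloned by restriction enzymes with NotI at the 5′ end and expressed from the CMV promoter. The backbone supplies an N-terminal FLAG tag, which can be used to detect the receptor. The depositor's comments indicate that a tTA transcriptional activator sequence lies downstream of the receptor. They also note that the site following tTA is XbaI rather than XhoI in most vectors of this series, so which of the two is present in a given plasmid may need to be checked by sequencing.

According to the record, the assay works by transcriptional activation following arrestin translocation: arrestin recruitment to the activated receptor is converted into tTA-driven reporter expression. The record does not itemise the other fusion modules or the reporter cell system, and no feature table is provided. The construct is intended for measuring ligand activity at GNRHR independently of G protein coupling. It was generated under a programme aimed at providing tools for understudied members of druggable protein families.
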