>Addgene plasmid #66297 | GNRHR-Tango | depositor partial sequence | sequence record 113207 | empty Tango
GACGGATCGGGAGATCTCCCGATCCCCTATGGTGCACTCTCAGTACAATCTGCTCTGATGCCGCATAGTT
AAGCCAGTATCTGCTCCCTGCTTGTGTGTTGGAGGTCGCTGAGTAGTGCGCGAGCAAAATTTAAGCTACA
ACAAGGCAAGGCTTGACCGACAATTGCATGAAGAATCTGCTTAGGGTTAGGCGTTTTGCGCTGCTTCGCG
ATGTACGGGCCAGATATACGCGTTGACATTGATTATTGACTAGTTATTAATAGTAATCAATTACGGGGTC
ATTAGTTCATAGCCCATATATGGAGTTCCGCGTTACATAACTTACGGTAAATGGCCCGCCTGGCTGACCG
CCCAACGACCCCCGCCCATTGACGTCAATAATGACGTATGTTCCCATAGTAACGCCAATAGGGACTTTCC
ATTGACGTCAATGGGTGGAGTATTTACGGTAAACTGCCCACTTGGCAGTACATCAAGTGTATCATATGCC
AAGTACGCCCCCTATTGACGTCAATGACGGTAAATGGCCCGCCTGGCATTATGCCCAGTACATGACCTTA
TGGGACTTTCCTACTTGGCAGTACATCTACGTATTAGTCATCGCTATTACCATGGTGATGCGGTTTTGGC
AGTACATCAATGGGCGTGGATAGCGGTTTGACTCACGGGGATTTCCAAGTCTCCACCCCATTGACGTCAA
TGGGAGTTTGTTTTGGCACCAAAATCAACGGGACTTTCCAAAATGTCGTAACAACTCCGCCCCATTGACG
CAAATGGGCGGTAGGCGTGTACGGTGGGAGGTCTATATAAGCAGAGCTCTCTGGCTAACTAGAGAACCCA
CTGCTTACTGGCTTATCGAAATTAATACGACTCACTATAGGGAGACCCAAGCTGGCTAGCGTTTAAACTT
AAGCTTGGTACCGAGCTCGGATCCACTAGTCCAGTGTGGTGGAATTCTGCAGATATCCAGCACAGTGGCG
GCCGCGCCACCATGAAGACGATCATCGCCCTGAGCTACATCTTCTGCCTGGTATTCGCCGACTACAAGGA
CGATGATGACGCCAGCATCGATACCGGTGGACGCACCCCACCCAGCCTGGGTCCCCAAGATGAGTCCTGC
ACCACCGCCAGCTCCTCCCTGGCCAAGGACACTTCATCGACCGGTGAGAACCTGTACTTCCAGCTAAGAT
TAGATAAAAGTAAAGTGATTAACAGCGCATTAGAGCTGCTTAATGAGGTCGGAATCGAAGGTTTAACAAC
CCGTAAACTCGCCCAGAAGCTAGGTGTAGAGCAGCCTACATTGTATTGGCATGTAAAAAATAAGCGGGCT
TTGCTCGACGCCTTAGCCATTGAGATGTTAGATAGGCACCATACTCACTTTTGCCCTTTAGAAGGGGAAA
GCTGGCAAGATTTTTTACGTAATAACGCTAAAAGTTTTAGATGTGCTTTACTAAGTCATCGCGATGGAGC
AAAAGTACATTTAGGTACACGGCCTACAGAAAAACAGTATGAAACTCTCGAAAATCAATTAGCCTTTTTA
TGCCAACAAGGTTTTTCACTAGAGAATGCATTATATGCACTCAGCGCTGTGGGGCATTTTACTTTAGGTT
GCGTATTGGAAGATCAAGAGCATCAAGTCGCTAAAGAAGAAAGGGAAACACCTACTACTGATAGTATGCC
GCCATTATTACGACAAGCTATCGAATTATTTGATCACCAAGGTGCAGAGCCAGCCTTCTTATTCGGCCTT
GAATTGATCATATGCGGATTAGAAAAACAACTTAAATGTGAAAGTGGGTCCGCGTACAGCCGCGCGCGTA
CGAAAAACAATTACGGGTCTACCATCGAGGGCCTGCTCGATCTCCCGGACGACGACGCCCCCGAAGAGGC
GGGGCTGGCGGCTCCGCGCCTGTCCTTTCTCCCCGCGGGACACACGCGCAGACTGTCGACGGCCCCCCCG
ACCGATGTCAGCCTGGGGGACGAGCTCCACTTAGACGGCGAGGACGTGGCGATGGCGCATGCCGACGCGC
TAGACGATTTCGATCTGGACATGTTGGGGGACGGGGATTCCCCGGGTCCGGGATTTACCCCCCACGACTC
CGCCCCCTACGGCGCTCTGGATATGGCCGACTTCGAGTTTGAGCAGATGTTTACCGATGCCCTTGGAATT
GACGAGTACGGTGGGTAGCTCGAGTCTAGAGGGCCCGTTTAAACCCGCTGATCAGCCTCGACTGTGCCTT
CTAGTTGCCAGCCATCTGTTGTTTGCCCCTCCCCCGTGCCTTCCTTGACCCTGGAAGGTGCCACTCCCAC
TGTCCTTTCCTAATAAAATGAGGAAATTGCATCGCATTGTCTGAGTAGGTGTCATTCTATTCTGGGGGGT
GGGGTGGGGCAGGACAGCAAGGGGGAGGATTGGGAAGACAATAGCAGGCATGCTGGGGATGCGGTGGGCT
CTATGGCTTCTGAGGCGGAAAGAACCAGCTGGGGCTCTAGGGGGTATCCCC
[124 nt withheld, positions 2502-2625]
C
[91 nt withheld, positions 2627-2717]
A
[49 nt withheld, positions 2719-2767]
CCTTTGACGTTGGAGTCCACGTTCTTT
[37 nt withheld, positions 2795-2831]
ACCCTATCTCGGTCTATTCTTTTGATTTATAAGGGATTTTGCCGATTTCGGCCTATTGGTTAAAAAATGA
GCTGATTTAACAAAAATTTAACGCGAATTAATTCTGTGGAATGTGTGTCAGTTAGGGTGTGGAAAGTCCC
CAGGCTCCCCAGCAGGCAGAAGTATGCAAAGCATGCATCTCAATTAGTCAGCAACCAGGTGTGGAAAGTC
CCCAGGCTCCCCAGCAGGCAGAAGTATGCAAAGCATGCATCTCAATTAGTCAGCAACCATAGTCCCGCCC
CTAACTCCGCCCATCCCGCCCCTAACTCCGCCCAGTTCCGCCCATTCTCCGCCCCATGGCTGACTAATTT
TTTTTATTTATGCAGAGGCCGAGGCCGCCTCTGCCTCTGAGCTATTCCAGAAGTAGTGAGGAGGCTTTTT
TGGAGGCCTAGGCTTTTGCAAAAAGCTCCCGGGAGCTTGTATATCCATTTTCGGATCTGATCAAGAGACA
GGATGAGGATCGTTTCGCATGATTGAACAAGATGGATTGCACGCAGGTTCTCCGGCCGCTTGGGTGGAGA
GGCTATTCGGCTATGACTGGGCACAACAGACAATCGGCTGCTCTGATGCCGCCGTGTTCCGGCTGTCAGC
GCAGGGGCGCCCGGTTCTTTTTGTCAAGACCGACCTGTCCGGTGCCCTGAATGAACTGCAGGACGAGGCA
GCGCGGCTATCGTGGCTGGCCACGACGGGCGTTCCTTGCGCAGCTGTGCTCGACGTTGTCACTGAAGCGG
GAAGGGACTGGCTGCTATTGGGCGAAGTGCCGGGGCAGGATCTCCTGTCATCTCACCTTGCTCCTGCCGA
GAAAGTATCCATCATGGCTGATGCAATGCGGCGGCTGCATACGCTTGATCCGGCTACCTGCCCATTCGAC
CACCAAGCGAAACATCGCATCGAGCGAGCACGTACTCGGATGGAAGCCGGTCTTGTCGATCAGGATGATC
TGGACGAAGAGCATCAGGGGCTCGCGCCAGCCGAACTGTTCGCCAGGCTCAAGGCGCGCATGCCCGACGG
CGAGGATCTCGTCGTGACCCATGGCGATGCCTGCTTGCCGAATATCATGGTGGAAAATGGCCGCTTTTCT
GGATTCATCGACTGTGGCCGGCTGGGTGTGGCGGACCGCTATCAGGACATAGCGTTGGCTACCCGTGATA
TTGCTGAAGAGCTTGGCGGCGAATGGGCTGACCGCTTCCTCGTGCTTTACGGTATCGCCGCTCCCGATTC
GCAGCGCATCGCCTTCTATCGCCTTCTTGACGAGTTCTTCTGAGCGGGACTCTGGGGTTCGAAATGACCG
ACCAAGCGACGCCCAACCTGCCATCACGAGATTTCGATTCCACCGCCGCCTTCTATGAAAGGTTGGGCTT
CGGAATCGTTTTCCGGGACGCCGGCTGGATGATCCTCCAGCGCGGGGATCTCATGCTGGAGTTCTTCGCC
CACCCCAACTTGTTTATTGCAGCTTATAATGGTTACAAATAAAGCAATAGCATCACAAATTTCACAAATA
AAGCATTTTTTTCACTGCATTCTAGTTGTGGTTTGTCCAAACTCATCAATGTATCTTATCATGTCTGTAT
ACCGTCGACCTCTAGCTAGAGCTTGGCGTAATCATGGTCATAGCTGTTTCCTGTGTGAAATTGTTATCCG
CTCACAATTCCACACAACATACGAGCCGGAAGCATAAAGTGTAAAGCCTGGGGTGCCTAATGAGTGAGCT
AACTCACATTAATTGCGTTGCGCTCACTGCCCGCTTTCCAGTCGGGAAACCTGTCGTGCCAGCTGCATTA
ATGAATCGGCCAACGCGCGGGGAGAGGCGGTTTGCGTATTGGGCGCTCTTCCGCTTCCTCGCTCACTGAC
TCGCTGCGCTCGGTCGTTCGGCTGCGGCGAGCGGTATCAGCTCACTCAAAGGCGGTAATACGGTTATCCA
CAGAATCAGGGGATAACGCAGGAAAGAACATGTGAGCAAAAGGCCAGCAAAAGGCCAGGAACCGTAAAAA
GGCCGCGTTGCTGGCGTTTTTCCATAGGCTCCGCCCCCCTGACGAGCATCACAAAAATCGACGCTCAAGT
CAGAGGTGGCGAAACCCGACAGGACTATAAAGATACCAGGCGTTTCCCCCTGGAAGCTCCCTCGTGCGCT
CTCCTGTTCCGACCCTGCCGCTTACCGGATACCTGTCCGCCTTTCTCCCTTCGGGAAGCGTGGCGCTTTC
TCATAGCTCACGCTGTAGGTATCTCAGTTCGGTGTAGGTCGTTCGCTCCAAGCTGGGCTGTGTGCACGAA
CCCCCCGTTCAGCCCGACCGCTGCGCCTTATCCGGTAACTATCGTCTTGAGTCCAACCCGGTAAGACACG
ACTTATCGCCACTGGCAGCAGCCACTGGTAACAGGATTAGCAGAGCGAGGTATGTAGGCGGTGCTACAGA
GTTCTTGAAGTGGTGGCCTAACTACGGCTACACTAGAAGAACAGTATTTGGTATCTGCGCTCTGCTGAAG
CCAGTTACCTTCGGAAAAAGAGTTGGTAGCTCTTGATCCGGCAAACAAACCACCGCTGGTAGCGGTTTTT
TTGTTTGCAAGCAGCAGATTACGCGCAGAAAAAAAGGATCTCAAGAAGATCCTTTGATCTTTTCTACGGG
GTCTGACGCTCAGTGGAACGAAAACTCACGTTAAGGGATTTTGGTCATGAGATTATCAAAAAGGATCTTC
ACCTAGATCCTTTTAAATTAAAAATGAAGTTTTAAATCAATCTAAAGTATATATGAGTAAACTTGGTCTG
ACAGTTACCAATGCTTAATCAGTGAGGCACCTATCTCAGCGATCTGTCTATTTCGTTCATCCATAGTTGC
CTGACTCCCCGTCGTGTAGATAACTACGATACGGGAGGGCTTACCATCTGGCCCCAGTGCTGCAATGATA
CCGCGAGACCCACGCTCACCGGCTCCAGATTTATCAGCAATAAACCAGCCAGCCGGAAGGGCCGAGCGCA
GAAGTGGTCCTGCAACTTTATCCGCCTCCATCCAGTCTATTAATTGTTGCCGGGAAGCTAGAGTAAGTAG
TTCGCCAGTTAATAGTTTGCGCAACGTTGTTGCCATTGCTACAGGCATCGTGGTGTCACGCTCGTCGTTT
GGTATGGCTTCATTCAGCTCCGGTTCCCAACGATCAAGGCGAGTTACATGATCCCCCATGTTGTGCAAAA
AAGCGGTTAGCTCCTTCGGTCCTCCGATCGTTGTCAGAAGTAAGTTGGCCGCAGTGTTATCACTCATGGT
TATGGCAGCACTGCATAATTCTCTTACTGTCATGCCATCCGTAAGATGCTTTTCTGTGACTGGTGAGTAC
TCAACCAAGTCATTCTGAGAATAGTGTATGCGGCGACCGAGTTGCTCTTGCCCGGCGTCAATACGGGATA
ATACCGCGCCACATAGCAGAACTTTAAAAGTGCTCATCATTGGAAAACGTTCTTCGGGGCGAAAACTCTC
AAGGATCTTACCGCTGTTGAGATCCAGTTCGATGTAACCCACTCGTGCACCCAACTGATCTTCAGCATCT
TTTACTTTCACCAGCGTTTCTGGGTGAGCAAAAACAGGAAGGCAAAATGCCGCAAAAAAGGGAATAAGGG
CGACACGGAAATGTTGAATACTCATACTCTTCCTTTTTCAATATTATTGAAGCATTTATCAGGGTTATTG
TCTCATGAGCGGATACATATTTGAATGTATTTAGAAAAATAAACAAATAGGGGTTCCGCGCACATTTCCC
CGAAAAGTGCCACCTGACGTC
