>Addgene plasmid #66297 | GNRHR-Tango | depositor partial sequence | sequence record 113208 | GNRHR
ATGGCCAACTCTGCATCTCCAGAGCAGAACCAGAATCACTGTAGTGCCATCAACAACAGCATTCCCCTTA
TGCAGGGGAATCTTCCCACACTTACACTTAGTGGAAAGATCCGGGTCACTGTGACTTTCTTCCTCTTCCT
GCTGAGCGCTACATTTAATGCCTCCTTTCTCCTCAAATTGCAGAAATGGACACAAAAGAAGGAGAAAGGG
AAGAAACTCTCCCGGATGAAGCTGTTGCTGAAGCACCTGACTCTGGCCAATCTGCTGGAGACCCTCATTG
TGATGCCCTTGGACGGGATGTGGAATATAACAGTTCAGTGGTATGCCGGAGAGCTGCTGTGCAAGGTCCT
CTCCTACCTCAAGCTGTTCTCAATGTACGCACCAGCCTTCATGATGGTGGTCATCTCCCTGGACAGGAGC
CTGGCCATTACAAGACCTCTGGCGCTTAAATCCAACAGTAAAGTGGGCCAAAGCATGGTGGGGCTCGCTT
GGATCCTGTCTTCAGTCTTCGCAGGGCCACAACTGTATATCTTCCGAATGATCCACCTTGCGGACTCTTC
TGGTCAAACAAAAGTGTTCTCCCAATGCGTCACTCACTGTAGCTTCAGTCAGTGGTGGCACCAAGCGTTT
TATAACTTCTTCACCTTCTCTTGTCTTTTCATTATTCCACTGTTCATCATGTTGATCTGTAACGCCAAGA
TAATTTTTACGCTGACAAGAGTCCTTCACCAGGACCCCCATGAACTTCAGCTGAATCAGTCAAAGAATAA
TATCCCTAGAGCACGGCTGAAGACACTTAAAATGACGGTCGCCTTCGCAACGTCCTTCACCGTGTGCTGG
ACTCCTTACTATGTTCTGGGGATTTGGTATTGGTTTGACCCGGAGATGCTGAACCGACTGAGTGATCCGG
TCAACCACTTCTTCTTCCTCTTCGCTTTCCTGAATCCCTGTTTTGACCCTCTTATTTATGGGTACTTTTC
ACTG
