>Addgene plasmid #66297 | GNRHR-Tango | addgene partial sequence | sequence record 117690 | Tet-R 5'-GGCGAGTTTACGGGTTGTTA-3'
CTCTAATGCGCTGTTAATCACTTTACTTTTATCTAATCTTAGCTGGAAGTACAGGTTCTCACCGGTCGAT
GAAGTGTCCTTGGCCAGGGAGGAGCTGGCGGTGGTGCAGGACTCATCTTGGGGACCCAGGCTGGGTGGGG
TGCGTCCACCGGTATCGATCAGTGAAAAGTACCCATAAATAAGAGGGTCAAAACAGGGATTCAGGAAAGC
GAAGAGGAAGAAGAAGTGGTTGACCGGATCACTCAGTCGGTTCAGCATCTCCGGGTCAAACCAATACCAA
ATCCCCAGAACATAGTAAGGAGTCCAGCACACGGTGAAGGACGTTGCGAAGGCGACCGTCATTTTAAGTG
TCTTCAGCCGTGCTCTAGGGATATTATTCTTTGACTGATTCAGCTGAAGTTCATGGGGGTCCTGGTGAAG
GACTCTTGTCAGCGTAAAAATTATCTTGGCGTTACAGATCAACATGATGAACAGTGGAATAATGAAAAGA
CAAGAGAAGGTGAAGAAGTTATAAAACGCTTGGTGCCACCACTGACTGAAGCTACAGTGAGTGACGCATT
GGGAGAACACTTTTGTTTGACCAGAAGAGTCCGCAAGGTGGATCATTCGGAAGATATACAGTTGTGGCCC
TGCGAAGACTGAAGACAGGATCCAAGCGAGCCCCACCATGCTTTGGCCCACTTTACTGTTGGATTTAAGC
GCCAGAGGTCTTGTAATGGCCAGGCTCCTGTCCAGGGAGATGACCACCATCATGAAGGCTGGTGCGTACA
TTGAGAACAGCTTGAGGTAGGAGAGGACCTTGCACAGCAGCTCTCCGGCATACCACTGAACTGTTATATT
CCACATCCCGTCCAAGGGCATCACAATGAGGGTCTCCAGCAGATTGGCCAGAGTCAGGTGCTTCAGCAAC
AGCTTCATCCGGGAGAGTTTCTTCCCTTTCTCCTTCTTTTGTGTCCATTTCTGCAATTTGAGGAGAAAGG
AGGCATTAAATGTAGCGCTCAGCAGGAAGAGGAA
