>Addgene plasmid #66297 | GNRHR-Tango | addgene partial sequence | sequence record 119762 | CMV-F 5'-CGCAAATGGGCGGTAGGCGTG-3'
AGCTCTCTGGCTAACTAGAGAACCCACTGCTTACTGGCTTATCGAAATTAATACGACTCACTATAGGGAG
ACCCAAGCTGGCTAGCGTTTAAACTTAAGCTTGGTACCGAGCTCGGATCCACTAGTCCAGTGTGGTGGAA
TTCTGCAGATATCCAGCACAGTGGCGGCCGCGCCACCATGAAGACGATCATCGCCCTGAGCTACATCTTC
TGCCTGGTATTCGCCGACTACAAGGACGATGATGACGCCAGCATCGATATGGCCAACTCTGCATCTCCAG
AGCAGAACCAGAATCACTGTAGTGCCATCAACAACAGCATTCCCCTTATGCAGGGGAATCTTCCCACACT
TACACTTAGTGGAAAGATCCGGGTCACTGTGACTTTCTTCCTCTTCCTGCTGAGCGCTACATTTAATGCC
TCCTTTCTCCTCAAATTGCAGAAATGGACACAAAAGAAGGAGAAAGGGAAGAAACTCTCCCGGATGAAGC
TGTTGCTGAAGCACCTGACTCTGGCCAATCTGCTGGAGACCCTCATTGTGATGCCCTTGGACGGGATGTG
GAATATAACAGTTCAGTGGTATGCCGGAGAGCTGCTGTGCAAGGTCCTCTCCTACCTCAAGCTGTTCTCA
ATGTACGCACCAGCCTTCATGATGGTGGTCATCTCCCTGGACAGGAGCCTGGCCATTACAAGACCTCTGG
CGCTTAAATCCAACAGTAAAGTGGGCCAAAGCATGGTGGGGCTCGCTTGGATCCTGTCTTCAGTCTTCGC
AGGGCCACAACTGTATATCTTCCGAATGATCCACCTTGCGGACTCTTCTGGTCAAACAAAAGTGTTCTCC
CAATGCGTCACTCACTGTAGCTTCAGTCAGTGGTGGCACCAAGCGTTTTATAACTTCTTCACCTTCTCTT
GTCTTTTCATTATTCCACTGTTCATCATGTTGATCTGTAACGCCAAGATAATTTTTACGCTGACAAGAGT
CCTTCACCAGGACCCCCATGAACTTCAGCTGAATCAGTCAAAGAATAATATCCCTA
